>Addgene plasmid #27294 | pLNCX1 Myr AKT2 | addgene partial sequence | sequence record 33816 | 27294 with pGEX-3
CGCGCGAGGCAGCCAGCTTACCTCCCGGTGGTGGGTCGGTGGTCCCTGGGCAGGGGTCTCCCGATCCCGG
ACGAGCCCCCAAATGAAAGACCCCCGCTGACGGGTAGTCAATCACTCAGAGGAGACCCTCCCAAGGAACA
GCGAGACCACAAGTCGGATGCAACTGCAAGAGGGTTTATTGGATACACGGGTACCCGGGCGACTCAGTCA
ATCGGAGGACTGGCGCCCCGAGTGAGGGGTTGTGGGCTCTTTTATTGAGCTCGGGGAGCAGAAGCGCGCG
AACAGAAGCGAGAAGCGAACTGATTGGTTAGTTCAAATAAGGCACAGGGTCATTTCAGGTCCTTGGGGCA
CCCTGGAAACATCTGATGGTTCTCTAGAAACTGCTGAGGGCTGGACCGCATCTGGGGACCATCTGTTCTT
GGCCCTGAGCCGGGGCAGGAACTGCTTACCACAGATATCCTGTTTGGCCCATATTCAGCTGTTCCATCTG
TTCTTGGCCCTGAGCCGGGGCAGGAACTGCTTACCACAGATATCCTGTTTGGCCCATATTCAGCTGTTCC
ATCTGTTCCTGACCTTGATCTGAACTTCTCTATTCTCAGTTATGTATTTTTCCATGCCTTGCAAAATGGC
GTTACTTAAGCTAGCTTGCCAAACCTACAGGTGGGGTCTTTCATTCCCCCCTTTTTCTGGAGACTAAATA
AAATCTTTTATTTTATCGATAGGATCTGCAGAATTCGCCCTTTCTAGATCACAGACTGGCGTAGTCGGGG
ACGTCGTAAGGATAAGCCATCTCGCGGATGCTGGCCGAGTAGGAGAACTGGGGGAAGTGGGTCCGCTGGT
CCAGCTCCAGTAAGCCCAGGCTGTCATAGCGGTCAGGGGGTGTGATTGTGATGGACTGGGCGGTAAATTC
ATCATCGAAGTACCTTGTGTCGACCTCGGACGTGACCTGAG
