>Addgene plasmid #27294 | pLNCX1 Myr AKT2 | addgene partial sequence | sequence record 33817 | 27294 with LNCX
TTGACCTCCATAGAAGACACCGGGACCGATCCAGCCTCCGCGGCCCCAAGCTTGCCGCCATGGGGAGTAG
CAAGAGCAAGCCTAAGGACCCCAGCCAGCGCAATGAGGCCAACAGCCTCAAGCAGCGGGCCCCAGGCGAG
GACCCCATGGACTACAAGTGTGGCTCCCCCAGTGACTCCTCCACGACTGAGGAGATGGAAGTGGCGGTCA
GCAAGGCACGGGCTAAAGTGACCATGAATGACTTCGACTATCTCAAACTCCTTGGCAAGGGAACCTTTGG
CAAAGTCATCCTGGTGCGGGAGAAGGCCACTGGCCGCTACTACGCCATGAAGATCCTGCGGAAGGAAGTC
ATCATTGCCAAGGATGAAGTCGCTCACACAGTCACCGAGAGCCGGGTCCTCCAGAACACCAGGCACCCGT
TCCTCACTGCGCTGAAGTATGCCTTCCAGACCCACGACCGCCTGTGCTTTGTGATGGAGTATGCCAACGG
GGGTGAGCTGTTCTTCCACCTGTCCCGGGAGCGTGTCTTCACAGAGGAGCGGGCCCGGTTTTATGGTGCA
GAGATTGTCTCGGCTCTTGAGTACTTGCACTCGCGGGACGTGGTATACCGCGACATCAAGCTGGAAAACC
TCATGCTGGACAAAGATGGCCACATCAAGATCACTGACTTTGGCCTCTGCAAAGAGGGCATCAGTGACGG
GGCCACCATGAAAACCTTCTGTGGGACCCCGGAGTACCTGGCGCCTGAGGTGCTGGAGGACAATGACTAT
GGCCGGGCCGTGGACTGGTGGGGGCTGGGTGTGGTCATGTACGAGATGATGTGCGGCCGCCTGCCCTTCT
ACAACCAGGACCACGAGCGCCT
