[The description below was written by a language model from this plasmid's Addgene catalogue record.]
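Description:
pLNCX1 Myr AKT2 is a retroviral expression plasmid built on the pLNCX backbone (about 6.6 kb without insert) for delivering a modified human AKT2 (protein kinase B beta) into mammalian cells. It is propagated in E. coli as a high-copy plasmid under ampicillin selection. Transduced or transfected mammalian cells can be selected with G418 through the vector's neomycin resistance marker. The record does not list individual regulatory elements. In the standard LNCX design, the viral long terminal repeat drives the neomycin resistance gene and an internal CMV immediate-early promoter drives the inserted cDNA. The LTRs and packaging signal allow the transcript to be packaged into retroviral particles when the plasmid is introduced into a suitable packaging cell line.

The insert, roughly 1.2 kb, encodes AKT2 lacking its pleckstrin homology domain (amino acids 1–107 deleted). It carries a myristoylation sequence at the N terminus and an HA epitope tag at the C terminus. It was cloned by restriction digestion between a HindIII site, which is retained, and a StuI site, which was destroyed during cloning. The PH domain normally mediates phosphoinositide-dependent recruitment of AKT to the plasma membrane. Replacing it with a myristoylation signal tethers the kinase to membranes independently of upstream PI3-kinase signalling, a design generally used to produce constitutively active AKT. The HA tag allows detection or immunoprecipitation of the exogenous protein separately from endogenous AKT isoforms. The record does not state a specific purpose, but constructs of this design are typically used to generate stable cell populations with sustained AKT2 signalling, for studying its downstream effects.
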