Addgene plasmid #27294: pLNCX1 Myr AKT2
Depositing lab: Morris Birnbaum. Depositing organization: University of Pennsylvania.
Backbone
  Vector backbone: pLNCX
  Backbone size w/o insert (bp): 6600
  Vector type: Retroviral
  Selectable markers: Neomycin (select with G418)
Growth in bacteria
  Bacterial resistance: Ampicillin, 100 μg/mL
  Growth temperature: 37°C
  Growth strain: DH5alpha
  Copy number: High Copy
Gene/Insert
  Gene/Insert name: protein kinase B beta (alt names: PKB beta; akt2)
  Species: H. sapiens (human)
  Insert size (bp): 1200
  Mutation: PH domain deleted (aa1-107)
  GenBank ID: m95936
  Entrez Gene: AKT2 (a.k.a. HIHGHH, PKBB, PKBBETA, PRKBB, RAC-BETA)
  Tag / fusion protein: myristolation sequence (N terminal on insert); HA (C terminal on insert)
  Cloning method: Restriction Enzyme; 5′ cloning site HindIII (not destroyed); 3′ cloning site StuI (destroyed during cloning)
  Sequencing primers: 5′ AGC TCG TTT AGT GAA CCG TCA GAT CG; 3′ ACC TAC AGG TGG GGT CTT TCA TTC CC
Terms and licenses: Academic/Nonprofit Terms; Industry Terms: Not Available to Industry
How to cite: pLNCX1 Myr AKT2 was a gift from Morris Birnbaum (Addgene plasmid # 27294 ; http://n2t.net/addgene:27294 ; RRID:Addgene_27294)
